Addgene plasmid #114361: pBS_24x-601_MA1+MA2
Purpose: 24x Widom 601 nucleosome sequence
Depositing lab: Scot Wolfe. Depositing organization: University of Massachusetts, Worcester. Publication: SIR proteins create compact heterochromatin fibers. Swygert SG, Senapati S, Bolukbasi MF, Wolfe SA, Lindsay S, Peterson CL. Proc Natl Acad Sci U S A. 2018 Dec 4;115(49):12447-12452. doi: 10.1073/pnas.1810647115. Epub 2018 Nov 19. PubMed 30455303.
Backbone
  Vector backbone: pBS
  Total vector size (bp): 6827
  Vector type: Mammalian Expression, Unspecified
Growth in bacteria
  Bacterial resistance: Streptomycin, 50 μg/mL
  Growth temperature: 37°C
  Growth strain: DH5alpha
  Copy number: Unknown
Gene/Insert
  Gene/Insert name: 24X601-MA1_2
  Species: Synthetic
  Insert size (bp): 4242
  Cloning method: Unknown
  Sequencing primers: 5′ M13-fwd
Terms and licenses: Academic/Nonprofit Terms; Industry Terms: Not Available to Industry
How to cite: pBS_24x-601_MA1+MA2 was a gift from Scot Wolfe (Addgene plasmid # 114361 ; http://n2t.net/addgene:114361 ; RRID:Addgene_114361)
