[The description below was written by a language model from this plasmid's Addgene catalogue record and pLannotate feature annotations shown in this document.]
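Description:
pBS_24x-601_MA1+MA2 is a 6,827 bp bacterial plasmid built on a pBS-type backbone that serves as a template source for nucleosome array DNA rather than as an expression construct. Although the catalogue lists the vector type as "Mammalian Expression, Unspecified", the annotated features include no mammalian promoter, polyadenylation signal or eukaryotic selection marker. It is propagated in E. coli through a high-copy ColE1/pUC-type origin and selected with streptomycin via a complete aadA (SmR) aminoglycoside adenylyltransferase gene, which also confers spectinomycin resistance. This gene lies downstream of a fragment of the class 1 integron Pc promoter and a short remnant of a gentamicin acetyltransferase gene. Other annotations are small leftovers of earlier cloning steps: fragments of lacZα and lacI, and the rrnB T1 and T2 terminators.

The payload is a synthetic 4,242 bp insert named 24X601-MA1_2, described as 24 copies of the Widom 601 nucleosome positioning sequence. The 601 sequence binds histone octamers with high affinity and in a defined position, so tandem repeats of it allow reconstitution of regularly spaced nucleosome arrays in vitro. The automated feature table does not annotate the repeats, but the large unannotated stretch between the lacZα fragment and the resistance cassette is consistent with the insert's location. The record does not explain what the "MA1" and "MA2" designations refer to, nor the repeat length or linker spacing. The associated publication concerns compaction of heterochromatin fibers by SIR proteins, suggesting that the array DNA was used to assemble defined chromatin substrates for biophysical studies of fiber structure.
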