Features (pLannotate 1.2.2; 8 found; start..end, strand, type, name):
     47..83      -  CDS            lacZα (fragment): LacZα fragment of β-galactosidase; lacZ fragment
   4561..4584    +  promoter       Pc promoter (fragment): intI1 (promoter lies within the coding sequence); class 1 integron promoter
   4760..4816    +  CDS            GmR (fragment): gentamycin acetyltransferase; aacC1; confers resistance to gentamycin
   4823..5614    +  CDS            SmR: aminoglycoside adenylyltransferase (Murphy, 1985); aadA; confers resistance to spectinomycin and streptomycin
   5707..6295    +  rep_origin     ori: high-copy-number ColE1/pMB1/pBR322/pUC origin of replication
   6478..6570    +  CDS            lacI (fragment): lac repressor; lacI; The lac repressor binds to the lac operator to inhibit transcription in E. coli. This inhibition can be relieved by adding lactose or isopropyl-β-D-thiogalactopyranoside (IPTG).
   6625..6652    -  terminator     rrnB T2 terminator: transcription terminator T2 from the E. coli rrnB gene
   6784..6827    +  terminator     rrnB T1 terminator: Escherichia coli rrnB; transcription terminator T1 from the E. coli rrnB gene
>Addgene plasmid #114361 | pBS_24x-601_MA1+MA2 | depositor full sequence | sequence record 229436 | pBS_24x-601_MA1+MA2 sequence 6827 bps
TTGATGCCTGGCAGTTCCCTACTCTCGCGTTAACGCTAGCATGGATGTTTTCCCAGTCACGACGTTGTAA
AACGACGGCCAGTCTTAAGCGTCTCCCCCTGAACCTGACCCCGGACCAAGTGGTGGCTATTCTAGATAAC
TGCTCTTAGGCACAGGATGTATATATCTGACACGTGCCTGGAGACTAGGGAGTAATCCCCTTGGCGGTTA
AAACGCGGGGGACAGCGCGTACGTGCGTTTAAGCGGTGCTAGAGCTGTCTACGACCAATTGAGCGGCCTC
GGCACCGGGATTCTCCAGGTACTGGAGAATTCCAGTTCCATCAGAAGCACAGGATGTATATATCTGACAC
GTGCCTGGAGACTAGGGAGTAATCCCCTTGGCGGTTAAAACGCGGGGGACAGCGCGTACGTGCGTTTAAG
CGGTGCTAGAGCTGTCTACGACCAATTGAGCGGCCTCGGCACCGGGATTCTCCAGGTACTGGAGAATTCG
GACGACAGTGTGAGCACAGGATGTATATATCTGACACGTGCCTGGAGACTAGGGAGTAATCCCCTTGGCG
GTTAAAACGCGGGGGACAGCGCGTACGTGCGTTTAAGCGGTGCTAGAGCTGTCTACGACCAATTGAGCGG
CCTCGGCACCGGGATTCTCCAGGTACTGGAGAATTCCCAGGGATCCTTGAGCACAGGATGTATATATCTG
ACACGTGCCTGGAGACTAGGGAGTAATCCCCTTGGCGGTTAAAACGCGGGGGACAGCGCGTACGTGCGTT
TAAGCGGTGCTAGAGCTGTCTACGACCAATTGAGCGGCCTCGGCACCGGGATTCTCCAGGTACTGGAGAA
TTCTGTTTACACCGACGGCACAGGATGTATATATCTGACACGTGCCTGGAGACTAGGGAGTAATCCCCTT
GGCGGTTAAAACGCGGGGGACAGCGCGTACGTGCGTTTAAGCGGTGCTAGAGCTGTCTACGACCAATTGA
GCGGCCTCGGCACCGGGATTCTCCAGGTACTGGAGAATTCATGCTAACGAGATCGCACAGGATGTATATA
TCTGACACGTGCCTGGAGACTAGGGAGTAATCCCCTTGGCGGTTAAAACGCGGGGGGTCGACCGTACGTG
CGTTTAAGCGGTGCTAGAGCTGTCTACGACCAATTGAGCGGCCTCGGCACCGGGATTCTCCAGGTACTGG
AGAATTCCGGTCCGTTTACCAGCACAGGATGTATATATCTGACACGTGCCTGGAGACTAGGGAGTAATCC
CCTTGGCGGTTAAAACGCGGGGGACAGCGCGTACGTGCGTTTAAGCGGTGCTAGAGCTGTCTACGACCAA
TTGAGCGGCCTCGGCACCGGGATTCTCCAGGTACTGGAGAATTCGAAAAAGAGCGCAAGCACAGGATGTA
TATATCTGACACGTGCCTGGAGACTAGGGAGTAATCCCCTTGGCGGTTAAAACGCGGGGGACAGCGCGTA
CGTGCGTTTAAGCGGTGCTAGAGCTGTCTACGACCAATTGAGCGGCCTCGGCACCGGGATTCTCCAGGTA
CTGGAGAATTCTACGCATATACTATGCACAGGATGTATATATCTGACACGTGCCTGGAGACTAGGGAGTA
ATCCCCTTGGCGGTTAAAACGCGGGGGACAGCGCGTACGTGCGTTTAAGCGGTGCTAGAGCTGTCTACGA
CCAATTGAGCGGCCTCGGCACCGGGATTCTCCAGGTACTGGAGAATTCGCTCAAGCTTGATCGCACAGGA
TGTATATATCTGACACGTGCCTGGAGACTAGGGAGTAATCCCCTTGGCGGTTAAAACGCGGGGGACAGCG
CGTACGTGCGTTTAAGCGGTGCTAGAGCTGTCTACGACCAATTGAGCGGCCTCGGCACCGGGATTCTCCA
GGTACTGGAGAATTCAGCCCACGCAGACGGCACAGGATGTATATATCTGACACGTGCCTGGAGACTAGGG
AGTAATCCCCTTGGCGGTTAAAACGCGGGGGACAGCGCGTACGTGCGTTTAAGCGGTGCTAGAGCTGTCT
ACGACCAATTGAGCGGCCTCGGCACCGGGATTCTCCAGGTACTGGAGAATTCGCGTGTAATACACTGCAC
AGGATGTATATATCTGACACGTGCCTGGAGACTAGGGAGTAATCCCCTTGGCGGTTAAAACGCGGGGGAC
AGCGCGTACGTGCGTTTAAGCGGTGCTAGAGCTGTCTACGACCAATTGAGCGGCCTCGGCACCGGGATTC
TCCAGGTAGAATTCACTAGATAACTGCTCTTAGGCACAGGATGTATATATCTGACACGTGCCTGGAGACT
AGGGAGTAATCCCCTTGGCGGTTAAAACGCGGGGGACAGCGCGTACGTGCGTTTAAGCGGTGCTAGAGCT
GTCTACGACCAATTGAGCGGCCTCGGCACCGGGATTCTCCAGGTACTGGAGAATTCCAGTTCCATCAGAA
GCACAGGATGTATATATCTGACACGTGCCTGGAGACTAGGGAGTAATCCCCTTGGCGGTTAAAACGCGGG
GGACAGCGCGTACGTGCGTTTAAGCGGTGCTAGAGCTGTCTACGACCAATTGAGCGGCCTCGGCACCGGG
ATTCTCCAGGTACTGGAGAATTCGGACGACAGTGTGAGCACAGGATGTATATATCTGACACGTGCCTGGA
GACTAGGGAGTAATCCCCTTGGCGGTTAAAACGCGGGGGACAGCGCGTACGTGCGTTTAAGCGGTGCTAG
AGCTGTCTACGACCAATTGAGCGGCCTCGGCACCGGGATTCTCCAGGTACTGGAGAATTCCCAGGGATCC
TTGAGCACAGGATGTATATATCTGACACGTGCCTGGAGACTAGGGAGTAATCCCCTTGGCGGTTAAAACG
CGGGGGACAGCGCGTACGTGCGTTTAAGCGGTGCTAGAGCTGTCTACGACCAATTGAGCGGCCTCGGCAC
CGGGATTCTCCAGGTACTGGAGAATTCTGTTTACACCGACGGCACAGGATGTATATATCTGACACGTGCC
TGGAGACTAGGGAGTAATCCCCTTGGCGGTTAAAACGCGGGGGACAGCGCGTACGTGCGTTTAAGCGGTG
CTAGAGCTGTCTACGACCAATTGAGCGGCCTCGGCACCGGGATTCTCCAGGTTGCGTGGGCGGAATGCGA
ATTCTATCGCACAGGATGTATATATCTGACACGTGCCTGGAGACTAGGGAGTAATCCCCTTGGCGGTTAA
AACGCGGGGGGTCGACCGTACGTGCGTTTAAGCGGTGCTAGAGCTGTCTACGACCAATTGAGCGGCCTCG
GCACCGGGATTCTCCAGGTACTGGAGAATTCCGGTCCGTTTACCAGCACAGGATGTATATATCTGACACG
TGCCTGGAGACTAGGGAGTAATCCCCTTGGCGGTTAAAACGCGGGGGACAGCGCGTACGTGCGTTTAAGC
GGTGCTAGAGCTGTCTACGACCAATTGAGCGGCCTCGGCACCGGGATTCTCCAGGTACTGGAGAATTCGA
AAAAGAGCGCAAGCACAGGATGTATATATCTGACACGTGCCTGGAGACTAGGGAGTAATCCCCTTGGCGG
TTAAAACGCGGGGGACAGCGCGTACGTGCGTTTAAGCGGTGCTAGAGCTGTCTACGACCAATTGAGCGGC
CTCGGCACCGGGATTCTCCAGGTACTGGAGAATTCTACGCATATACTATGCACAGGATGTATATATCTGA
CACGTGCCTGGAGACTAGGGAGTAATCCCCTTGGCGGTTAAAACGCGGGGGACAGCGCGTACGTGCGTTT
AAGCGGTGCTAGAGCTGTCTACGACCAATTGAGCGGCCTCGGCACCGGGATTCTCCAGGTACTGGAGAAT
TCGCTCAAGCTTGATCGCACAGGATGTATATATCTGACACGTGCCTGGAGACTAGGGAGTAATCCCCTTG
GCGGTTAAAACGCGGGGGACAGCGCGTACGTGCGTTTAAGCGGTGCTAGAGCTGTCTACGACCAATTGAG
CGGCCTCGGCACCGGGATTCTCCAGGTACTGGAGAATTCAGCCCACGCAGACGGCACAGGATGTATATAT
CTGACACGTGCCTGGAGACTAGGGAGTAATCCCCTTGGCGGTTAAAACGCGGGGGACAGCGCGTACGTGC
GTTTAAGCGGTGCTAGAGCTGTCTACGACCAATTGAGCGGCCTCGGCACCGGGATTCTCCAGGTACTGGA
GAATTCGCGTGTAATACACTGCACAGGATGTATATATCTGACACGTGCCTGGAGACTAGGGAGTAATCCC
CTTGGCGGTTAAAACGCGGGGGACAGCGCGTACGTGCGTTTAAGCGGTGCTAGAGCTGTCTACGACCAAT
TGAGCGGCCTCGGCACCGGGATTCTCCAGGTAGAATTCACTAGTGCGGCATGCGGCGGCAAGCAAGCGCT
CGAAACGGTGCAGCGGCTGTTGCCGGTGCTGTGCCAGGACCATGGCCGAGACGTCTAGACCAGCCAGGAC
AGAAATGCCTCGACTTCGCTGCTACCCAAGGTTGCCGGGTGACGCACACCGTGGAAACGGATGAAGGCAC
GAACCCAGTGGACATAAGCCTGTTCGGTTCGTAAGCTGTAATGCAAGTAGCGTATGCGCTCACGCAACTG
GTCCAGAACCTTGACCGAACGCAGCGGTGGTAACGGCGCAGTGGCGGTTTTCATGGCTTGTTATGACTGT
TTTTTTGGGGTACAGTCTATGCCTCGGGCATCCAAGCAGCAAGCGCGTTACGCCGTGGGTCGATGTTTGA
TGTTATGGAGCAGCAACGATGTTACGCAGCAGGGCAGTCGCCCTAAAACAAAGTTAAACATTATGAGGGA
AGCGGTGATCGCCGAAGTATCGACTCAACTATCAGAGGTAGTTGGCGTCATCGAGCGCCATCTCGAACCG
ACGTTGCTGGCCGTACATTTGTACGGCTCCGCAGTGGATGGCGGCCTGAAGCCACACAGTGATATTGATT
TGCTGGTTACGGTGACCGTAAGGCTTGATGAAACAACGCGGCGAGCTTTGATCAACGACCTTTTGGAAAC
TTCGGCTTCCCCTGGAGAGAGCGAGATTCTCCGCGCTGTAGAAGTCACCATTGTTGTGCACGACGACATC
ATTCCGTGGCGTTATCCAGCTAAGCGCGAACTGCAATTTGGAGAATGGCAGCGCAATGACATTCTTGCAG
GTATCTTCGAGCCAGCCACGATCGACATTGATCTGGCTATCTTGCTGACAAAAGCAAGAGAACATAGCGT
TGCCTTGGTAGGTCCAGCGGCGGAGGAACTCTTTGATCCGGTTCCTGAACAGGATCTATTTGAGGCGCTA
AATGAAACCTTAACGCTATGGAACTCGCCGCCCGACTGGGCTGGCGATGAGCGAAATGTAGTGCTTACGT
TGTCCCGCATTTGGTACAGCGCAGTAACCGGCAAAATCGCGCCGAAGGATGTCGCTGCCGACTGGGCAAT
GGAGCGCCTGCCGGCCCAGTATCAGCCCGTCATACTTGAAGCTAGACAGGCTTATCTTGGACAAGAAGAA
GATCGCTTGGCCTCGCGCGCAGATCAGTTGGAAGAATTTGTCCACTACGTGAAAGGCGAGATCACCAAGG
TAGTCGGCAAATAACCCTCGAGCCACCCATGACCAAAATCCCTTAACGTGAGTTACGCGTCGTTCCACTG
AGCGTCAGACCCCGTAGAAAAGATCAAAGGATCTTCTTGAGATCCTTTTTTTCTGCGCGTAATCTGCTGC
TTGCAAACAAAAAAACCACCGCTACCAGCGGTGGTTTGTTTGCCGGATCAAGAGCTACCAACTCTTTTTC
CGAAGGTAACTGGCTTCAGCAGAGCGCAGATACCAAATACTGTCCTTCTAGTGTAGCCGTAGTTAGGCCA
CCACTTCAAGAACTCTGTAGCACCGCCTACATACCTCGCTCTGCTAATCCTGTTACCAGTGGCTGCTGCC
AGTGGCGATAAGTCGTGTCTTACCGGGTTGGACTCAAGACGATAGTTACCGGATAAGGCGCAGCGGTCGG
GCTGAACGGGGGGTTCGTGCACACAGCCCAGCTTGGAGCGAACGACCTACACCGAACTGAGATACCTACA
GCGTGAGCATTGAGAAAGCGCCACGCTTCCCGAAGGGAGAAAGGCGGACAGGTATCCGGTAAGCGGCAGG
GTCGGAACAGGAGAGCGCACGAGGGAGCTTCCAGGGGGAAACGCCTGGTATCTTTATAGTCCTGTCGGGT
TTCGCCACCTCTGACTTGAGCGTCGATTTTTGTGATGCTCGTCAGGGGGGCGGAGCCTATGGAAAAACGC
CAGCAACGCGGCCTTTTTACGGTTCCTGGCCTTTTGCTGGCCTTTTGCTCACATGTTCTTTCCTGCGTTA
TCCCCTGATTCTGTGGATAACCGTATTACCGCCTTTGAGTGAGCTGATACCGCTCGCCGCAGCCGAACGA
CCGAGCGCAGCGAGTCAGTGAGCGAGGAAGCGGAAGAGCGCCCAATACGCAAACCGCCTCTCCCCGCGCG
TTGGCCGATTCATTAATGCAGCTGGCACGACAGGTTTCCCGACTGGAAAGCGGGCAGTGAGCGCAACGCA
ATTAATACGCGTACCGCTAGCCAGGAAGAGTTTGTAGAAACGCAAAAAGGCCATCCGTCAGGATGGCCTT
CTGCTTAGTTTGATGCCTGGCAGTTTATGGCGGGCGTCCTGCCCGCCACCCTCCGGGCCGTTGCTTCACA
ACGTTCAAATCCGCTCCCGGCGGATTTGTCCTACTCAGGAGAGCGTTCACCGACAAACAACAGATAAAAC
GAAAGGCCCAGTCTTCCGACTGAGCCTTTCGTTTTAT
