Features (pLannotate 1.2.2; 8 found; start..end, strand, type, name):
     47..83      -  CDS            lacZα (fragment): LacZα fragment of β-galactosidase; lacZ fragment
   4561..4584    +  promoter       Pc promoter (fragment): intI1 (promoter lies within the coding sequence); class 1 integron promoter
   4760..4816    +  CDS            GmR (fragment): gentamycin acetyltransferase; aacC1; confers resistance to gentamycin
   4823..5614    +  CDS            SmR: aminoglycoside adenylyltransferase (Murphy, 1985); aadA; confers resistance to spectinomycin and streptomycin
   5707..6295    +  rep_origin     ori: high-copy-number ColE1/pMB1/pBR322/pUC origin of replication
   6478..6570    +  CDS            lacI (fragment): lac repressor; lacI; The lac repressor binds to the lac operator to inhibit transcription in E. coli. This inhibition can be relieved by adding lactose or isopropyl-β-D-thiogalactopyranoside (IPTG).
   6625..6652    -  terminator     rrnB T2 terminator: transcription terminator T2 from the E. coli rrnB gene
   6784..6827    +  terminator     rrnB T1 terminator: Escherichia coli rrnB; transcription terminator T1 from the E. coli rrnB gene
>Addgene plasmid #114361 | pBS_24x-601_MA1+MA2 | addgene full sequence | sequence record 235937 | Addgene NGS Result
TTGATGCCTGGCAGTTCCCTACTCTCGCGTTAACGCTAGCATGGATGTTTTCCCAGTCACGACGTTGTAA
AACGACGGCCAGTCTTAAGCGTCTCCCCCTGAACCTGACCCCGGACCAAGTGGTGGCTATTCTAGATAAC
TGCTCTTAGGCACAGGATGTATATATCTGACACGTGCCTGGAGACTAGGGAGTAATCCCCTTGGCGGTTA
AAACGCGGGGGACAGCGCGTACGTGCGTTTAAGCGGTGCTAGAGCTGTCTACGACCAATTGAGCGGCCTC
GGCACCGGGATTCTCCAGGTACTGGAGAATTCCAGTTCCATCAGAAGCACAGGATGTATATATCTGACAC
GTGCCTGGAGACTAGGGAGTAATCCCCTTGGCGGTTAAAACGCGGGGGACAGCGCGTACGTGCGTTTAAG
CGGTGCTAGAGCTGTCTACGACCAATTGAGCGGCCTCGGCACCGGGATTCTCCAGGTACTGGAGAATTCG
GACGACAGTGTGAGCACAGGATGTATATATCTGACACGTGCCTGGAGACTAGGGAGTAATCCCCTTGGCG
GTTAAAACGCGGGGGACAGCGCGTACGTGCGTTTAAGCGGTGCTAGAGCTGTCTACGACCAATTGAGCGG
CCTCGGCACCGGGATTCTCCAGGTACTGGAGAATTCCCAGGGATCCTTGAGCACAGGATGTATATATCTG
ACACGTGCCTGGAGACTAGGGAGTAATCCCCTTGGCGGTTAAAACGCGGGGGACAGCGCGTACGTGCGTT
TAAGCGGTGCTAGAGCTGTCTACGACCAATTGAGCGGCCTCGGCACCGGGATTCTCCAGGTACTGGAGAA
TTCTGTTTACACCGACGGCACAGGATGTATATATCTGACACGTGCCTGGAGACTAGGGAGTAATCCCCTT
GGCGGTTAAAACGCGGGGGACAGCGCGTACGTGCGTTTAAGCGGTGCTAGAGCTGTCTACGACCAATTGA
GCGGCCTCGGCACCGGGATTCTCCAGGTACTGGAGAATTCATGCTAACGAGATCGCACAGGATGTATATA
TCTGACACGTGCCTGGAGACTAGGGAGTAATCCCCTTGGCGGTTAAAACGCGGGGGGTCGACCGTACGTG
CGTTTAAGCGGTGCTAGAGCTGTCTACGACCAATTGAGCGGCCTCGGCACCGGGATTCTCCAGGTACTGG
AGAATTCCGGTCCGTTTACCAGCACAGGATGTATATATCTGACACGTGCCTGGAGACTAGGGAGTAATCC
CCTTGGCGGTTAAAACGCGGGGGACAGCGCGTACGTGCGTTTAAGCGGTGCTAGAGCTGTCTACGACCAA
TTGAGCGGCCTCGGCACCGGGATTCTCCAGGTACTGGAGAATTCGAAAAAGAGCGCAAGCACAGGATGTA
TATATCTGACACGTGCCTGGAGACTAGGGAGTAATCCCCTTGGCGGTTAAAACGCGGGGGACAGCGCGTA
CGTGCGTTTAAGCGGTGCTAGAGCTGTCTACGACCAATTGAGCGGCCTCGGCACCGGGATTCTCCAGGTA
CTGGAGAATTCTACGCATATACTATGCACAGGATGTATATATCTGACACGTGCCTGGAGACTAGGGAGTA
ATCCCCTTGGCGGTTAAAACGCGGGGGACAGCGCGTACGTGCGTTTAAGCGGTGCTAGAGCTGTCTACGA
CCAATTGAGCGGCCTCGGCACCGGGATTCTCCAGGTACTGGAGAATTCGCTCAAGCTTGATCGCACAGGA
TGTATATATCTGACACGTGCCTGGAGACTAGGGAGTAATCCCCTTGGCGGTTAAAACGCGGGGGACAGCG
CGTACGTGCGTTTAAGCGGTGCTAGAGCTGTCTACGACCAATTGAGCGGCCTCGGCACCGGGATTCTCCA
GGTACTGGAGAATTCAGCCCACGCAGACGGCACAGGATGTATATATCTGACACGTGCCTGGAGACTAGGG
AGTAATCCCCTTGGCGGTTAAAACGCGGGGGACAGCGCGTACGTGCGTTTAAGCGGTGCTAGAGCTGTCT
ACGACCAATTGAGCGGCCTCGGCACCGGGATTCTCCAGGTACTGGAGAATTCGCGTGTAATACACTGCAC
AGGATGTATATATCTGACACGTGCCTGGAGACTAGGGAGTAATCCCCTTGGCGGTTAAAACGCGGGGGAC
AGCGCGTACGTGCGTTTAAGCGGTGCTAGAGCTGTCTACGACCAATTGAGCGGCCTCGGCACCGGGATTC
TCCAGGTAGAATTCACTAGATAACTGCTCTTAGGCACAGGATGTATATATCTGACACGTGCCTGGAGACT
AGGGAGTAATCCCCTTGGCGGTTAAAACGCGGGGGACAGCGCGTACGTGCGTTTAAGCGGTGCTAGAGCT
GTCTACGACCAATTGAGCGGCCTCGGCACCGGGATTCTCCAGGTACTGGAGAATTCCCAGGGATCCTTGA
GCACAGGATGTATATATCTGACACGTGCCTGGAGACTAGGGAGTAATCCCCTTGGCGGTTAAAACGCGGG
GGACAGCGCGTACGTGCGTTTAAGCGGTGCTAGAGCTGTCTACGACCAATTGAGCGGCCTCGGCACCGGG
ATTCTCCAGGTACTGGAGAATTCGGACGACAGTGTGAGCACAGGATGTATATATCTGACACGTGCCTGGA
GACTAGGGAGTAATCCCCTTGGCGGTTAAAACGCGGGGGACAGCGCGTACGTGCGTTTAAGCGGTGCTAG
AGCTGTCTACGACCAATTGAGCGGCCTCGGCACCGGGATTCTCCAGGTACTGGAGAATTCCCAGGGATCC
TTGAGCACAGGATGTATATATCTGACACGTGCCTGGAGACTAGGGAGTAATCCCCTTGGCGGTTAAAACG
CGGGGGACAGCGCGTACGTGCGTTTAAGCGGTGCTAGAGCTGTCTACGACCAATTGAGCGGCCTCGGCAC
CGGGATTCTCCAGGTACTGGAGAATTCTGTTTACACCGACGGCACAGGATGTATATATCTGACACGTGCC
TGGAGACTAGGGAGTAATCCCCTTGGCGGTTAAAACGCGGGGGACAGCGCGTACGTGCGTTTAAGCGGTG
CTAGAGCTGTCTACGACCAATTGAGCGGCCTCGGCACCGGGATTCTCCAGGTTGCGTGGGCGGAATGCGA
ATTCTATCGCACAGGATGTATATATCTGACACGTGCCTGGAGACTAGGGAGTAATCCCCTTGGCGGTTAA
AACGCGGGGGGTCGACCGTACGTGCGTTTAAGCGGTGCTAGAGCTGTCTACGACCAATTGAGCGGCCTCG
GCACCGGGATTCTCCAGGTACTGGAGAATTCCGGTCCGTTTACCAGCACAGGATGTATATATCTGACACG
TGCCTGGAGACTAGGGAGTAATCCCCTTGGCGGTTAAAACGCGGGGGACAGCGCGTACGTGCGTTTAAGC
GGTGCTAGAGCTGTCTACGACCAATTGAGCGGCCTCGGCACCGGGATTCTCCAGGTACTGGAGAATTCGA
AAAAGAGCGCAAGCACAGGATGTATATATCTGACACGTGCCTGGAGACTAGGGAGTAATCCCCTTGGCGG
TTAAAACGCGGGGGACAGCGCGTACGTGCGTTTAAGCGGTGCTAGAGCTGTCTACGACCAATTGAGCGGC
CTCGGCACCGGGATTCTCCAGGTACTGGAGAATTCTACGCATATACTATGCACAGGATGTATATATCTGA
CACGTGCCTGGAGACTAGGGAGTAATCCCCTTGGCGGTTAAAACGCGGGGGACAGCGCGTACGTGCGTTT
AAGCGGTGCTAGAGCTGTCTACGACCAATTGAGCGGCCTCGGCACCGGGATTCTCCAGGTACTGGAGAAT
TCGCTCAAGCTTGATCGCACAGGATGTATATATCTGACACGTGCCTGGAGACTAGGGAGTAATCCCCTTG
GCGGTTAAAACGCGGGGGACAGCGCGTACGTGCGTTTAAGCGGTGCTAGAGCTGTCTACGACCAATTGAG
CGGCCTCGGCACCGGGATTCTCCAGGTACTGGAGAATTCAGCCCACGCAGACGGCACAGGATGTATATAT
CTGACACGTGCCTGGAGACTAGGGAGTAATCCCCTTGGCGGTTAAAACGCGGGGGACAGCGCGTACGTGC
GTTTAAGCGGTGCTAGAGCTGTCTACGACCAATTGAGCGGCCTCGGCACCGGGATTCTCCAGGTACTGGA
GAATTCGCGTGTAATACACTGCACAGAATGTATATATCTGACACGTGCCTGGAGACTAGGGAGTAATCCC
CTTGGCGGTTAAAACGCGGGGGACAGCGCGTACGTGCGTTTAAGCGGTGCTAGAGCTGTCTACGACCAAT
TGAGCGGCCTCGGCACCGGGATTCTCCAGGTAGAATTCACTAGTGCGGCATGCGGCGGCAAGCAAGCGCT
CGAAACGGTGCAGCGGCTGTTGCCGGTGCTGTGCCAGGACCATGGCCGAGACGTCTAGACCAGCCAGGAC
AGAAATGCCTCGACTTCGCTGCTACCCAAGGTTGCCGGGTGACGCACACCGTGGAAACGGATGAAGGCAC
GAACCCAGTGGACATAAGCCTGTTCGGTTCGTAAGCTGTAATGCAAGTAGCGTATGCGCTCACGCAACTG
GTCCAGAACCTTGACCGAACGCAGCGGTGGTAACGGCGCAGTGGCGGTTTTCATGGCTTGTTATGACTGT
TTTTTTGGGGTACAGTCTATGCCTCGGGCATCCAAGCAGCAAGCGCGTTACGCCGTGGGTCGATGTTTGA
TGTTATGGAGCAGCAACGATGTTACGCAGCAGGGCAGTCGCCCTAAAACAAAGTTAAACATTATGAGGGA
AGCGGTGATCGCCGAAGTATCGACTCAACTATCAGAGGTAGTTGGCGTCATCGAGCGCCATCTCGAACCG
ACGTTGCTGGCCGTACATTTGTACGGCTCCGCAGTGGATGGCGGCCTGAAGCCACACAGTGATATTGATT
TGCTGGTTACGGTGACCGTAAGGCTTGATGAAACAACGCGGCGAGCTTTGATCAACGACCTTTTGGAAAC
TTCGGCTTCCCCTGGAGAGAGCGAGATTCTCCGCGCTGTAGAAGTCACCATTGTTGTGCACGACGACATC
ATTCCGTGGCGTTATCCAGCTAAGCGCGAACTGCAATTTGGAGAATGGCAGCGCAATGACATTCTTGCAG
GTATCTTCGAGCCAGCCACGATCGACATTGATCTGGCTATCTTGCTGACAAAAGCAAGAGAACATAGCGT
TGCCTTGGTAGGTCCAGCGGCGGAGGAACTCTTTGATCCGGTTCCTGAACAGGATCTATTTGAGGCGCTA
AATGAAACCTTAACGCTATGGAACTCGCCGCCCGACTGGGCTGGCGATGAGCGAAATGTAGTGCTTACGT
TGTCCCGCATTTGGTACAGCGCAGTAACCGGCAAAATCGCGCCGAAGGATGTCGCTGCCGACTGGGCAAT
GGAGCGCCTGCCGGCCCAGTATCAGCCCGTCATACTTGAAGCTAGACAGGCTTATCTTGGACAAGAAGAA
GATCGCTTGGCCTCGCGCGCAGATCAGTTGGAAGAATTTGTCCACTACGTGAAAGGCGAGATCACCAAGG
TAGTCGGCAAATAACCCTCGAGCCACCCATGACCAAAATCCCTTAACGTGAGTTACGCGTCGTTCCACTG
AGCGTCAGACCCCGTAGAAAAGATCAAAGGATCTTCTTGAGATCCTTTTTTTCTGCGCGTAATCTGCTGC
TTGCAAACAAAAAAACCACCGCTACCAGCGGTGGTTTGTTTGCCGGATCAAGAGCTACCAACTCTTTTTC
CGAAGGTAACTGGCTTCAGCAGAGCGCAGATACCAAATACTGTTCTTCTAGTGTAGCCGTAGTTAGGCCA
CCACTTCAAGAACTCTGTAGCACCGCCTACATACCTCGCTCTGCTAATCCTGTTACCAGTGGCTGCTGCC
AGTGGCGATAAGTCGTGTCTTACCGGGTTGGACTCAAGACGATAGTTACCGGATAAGGCGCAGCGGTCGG
GCTGAACGGGGGGTTCGTGCACACAGCCCAGCTTGGAGCGAACGACCTACACCGAACTGAGATACCTACA
GCGTGAGCTATGAGAAAGCGCCACGCTTCCCGAAGGGAGAAAGGCGGACAGGTATCCGGTAAGCGGCAGG
GTCGGAACAGGAGAGCGCACGAGGGAGCTTCCAGGGGGAAACGCCTGGTATCTTTATAGTCCTGTCGGGT
TTCGCCACCTCTGACTTGAGCGTCGATTTTTGTGATGCTCGTCAGGGGGGCGGAGCCTATGGAAAAACGC
CAGCAACGCGGCCTTTTTACGGTTCCTGGCCTTTTGCTGGCCTTTTGCTCACATGTTCTTTCCTGCGTTA
TCCCCTGATTCTGTGGATAACCGTATTACCGCCTTTGAGTGAGCTGATACCGCTCGCCGCAGCCGAACGA
CCGAGCGCAGCGAGTCAGTGAGCGAGGAAGCGGAAGAGCGCCCAATACGCAAACCGCCTCTCCCCGCGCG
TTGGCCGATTCATTAATGCAGCTGGCACGACAGGTTTCCCGACTGGAAAGCGGGCAGTGAGCGCAACGCA
ATTAATACGCGTACCGCTAGCCAGGAAGAGTTTGTAGAAACGCAAAAAGGCCATCCGTCAGGATGGCCTT
CTGCTTAGTTTGATGCCTGGCAGTTTATGGCGGGCGTCCTGCCCGCCACCCTCCGGGCCGTTGCTTCACA
ACGTTCAAATCCGCTCCCGGCGGATTTGTCCTACTCAGGAGAGCGTTCACCGACAAACAACAGATAAAAC
GAAAGGCCCAGTCTTCCGACTGAGCCTTTCGTTTTAT
